Addgene plasmid #111056: pCMV-dLight1.3b
Purpose: Expresses dLight1.3b in mammalian cells
Depositing lab: Lin Tian. Depositing organization: University of California, Davis. Publication: Ultrafast neuronal imaging of dopamine dynamics with designed genetically encoded sensors. Patriarchi T, Cho JR, Merten K, Howe MW, Marley A, Xiong WH, Folk RW, Broussard GJ, Liang R, Jang MJ, Zhong H, Dombeck D, von Zastrow M, Nimmerjahn A, Gradinaru V, Williams JT, Tian L. Science. 2018 Jun 29;360(6396). pii: science.aat4422. doi: 10.1126/science.aat4422. Epub 2018 May 31. PubMed 29853555.
Backbone
  Vector backbone: pEGFP_N1
  Backbone size w/o insert (bp): 3983
  Total vector size (bp): 6029
  Vector type: Mammalian Expression
Growth in bacteria
  Bacterial resistance: Kanamycin, 50 μg/mL
  Growth temperature: 37°C
  Growth strain: DH5alpha
  Copy number: High Copy
Gene/Insert
  Gene/Insert name: dLight1.3b
  Species: Synthetic
  Insert size (bp): 2046
  GenBank ID: MH244552
  Tag / fusion protein: Flag tag (N terminal on insert)
  Cloning method: Restriction Enzyme; 5′ cloning site HindIII (not destroyed); 3′ cloning site NotI (not destroyed)
  Sequencing primers: 5′ gtggatagcggtttgactcacgggg; 3′ ggtgtgggaggttttttaaagcaagtaaaacc
Terms and licenses: Academic/Nonprofit Terms; Industry Terms: Not Available to Industry
How to cite: pCMV-dLight1.3b was a gift from Lin Tian (Addgene plasmid # 111056 ; http://n2t.net/addgene:111056 ; RRID:Addgene_111056)
