[The description below was written by a language model from this plasmid's Addgene catalogue record and pLannotate feature annotations shown in this document.]
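Description:
pCMV-dLight1.3b is a mammalian expression plasmid of about 6 kb built on the pEGFP_N1 backbone, carrying the synthetic dopamine sensor dLight1.3b. It is maintained in E. coli at high copy through a ColE1/pUC-type origin and selected with kanamycin. The single NeoR/KanR (Tn5 aminoglycoside phosphotransferase) gene sits behind both a bacterial bla-type promoter and the SV40 enhancer/early promoter and ends in an HSV TK polyadenylation signal, so the same marker can also give G418 resistance in mammalian cells. An f1 origin is also present.

The roughly 2 kb insert was cloned between HindIII and NotI, both sites retained. It is driven by the human CMV immediate early enhancer and promoter, which span the numbering origin of the circular sequence, and is terminated by the SV40 poly(A) signal. The coding region begins with an N-terminal Flag epitope. Automated annotation then finds a dopamine D1 receptor-like segment, a GFP-derived module, and a further receptor segment. The first segment was matched by homology to a rabbit DRD1 entry and the last to a mouse trace amine receptor, but these are best-hit labels for a synthetic sequence and do not show its species origin. This layout fits a fluorescent protein inserted within a G protein-coupled receptor scaffold, so that dopamine binding is reported as a change in green fluorescence.

The depositor and repository sequences give essentially the same feature map, differing by one nucleotide in length and in how the CMV promoter is called. The stated purpose is expression of dLight1.3b in mammalian cells, and the associated publication concerns optical imaging of dopamine dynamics.
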