Features (pLannotate 1.2.2; 17 found; start..end, strand, type, name):
      1..204     +  promoter       CMV promoter: human cytomegalovirus (CMV) immediate early promoter
    227..263     +  misc_feature   MCS (fragment): multiple cloning site
    325..345     +  CDS            3xFLAG (fragment): three tandem FLAG® epitope tags
    469..1005    +  CDS            DRD1: DRD1_RABIT - Protein inferred from homology: Swiss-Prot protein existence level 3. Dopamine receptor whose activity is mediated by G proteins which activate adenylyl cyclase. From Oryctolagus cuniculus (Rabbit).
   1024..1758    +  CDS            cEGFP: cEGFP is a basic (constitutively fluorescent) green fluorescent protein published in 2008, derived from Aequorea victoria.
   1774..2001    +  CDS            Taar4 (fragment): TAAR4_MOUSE - Also known as Gm226. Experimental evidence at transcript level: Swiss-Prot protein existence level 2. Olfactory receptor specific for 2-phenylethylamine, a trace amine present at high concentration in the urine of carnivore species, playing a key role in fear and avoidance responses. 2-phenylethylamine acts as a kairomone in the chemical detection of carnivore odor and triggers fear in mice. This receptor is probably mediated by the G(s)- class of G-proteins which activate adenylate cyclase. From Mus musculus (Mouse).
   2344..2427    +  CDS            large T antigen (fragment): large T antigen from SV40 (simian virus 40)
   2450..2571    +  polyA_signal   SV40 poly(A) signal: SV40 polyadenylation signal
   2605..3033    -  rep_origin     f1 ori (sequence partly withheld): f1 bacteriophage origin of replication; arrow indicates direction of (+) strand synthesis
   3060..3164    +  promoter       AmpR promoter: bla
   3166..3523    +  promoter       SV40 promoter: SV40 enhancer and early promoter
   3558..4352    +  CDS            NeoR/KanR: aminoglycoside phosphotransferase from Tn5; aph(3')-II (or nptII); confers resistance to neomycin, kanamycin, and G418 (Geneticin®)
   4373..4525    +  CDS            ble (fragment): BLE_KLEPN - Experimental evidence at protein level: Swiss-Prot protein existence level 1. Binding protein with a strong affinity to the bleomycin family of antibiotics. Binds to CL990; an antimitotic-antibiotic compound. From Klebsiella pneumoniae.
   4584..4631    +  polyA_signal   HSV TK poly(A) signal: herpes simplex virus thymidine kinase polyadenylation signal (Cole and Stacy, 1985)
   4722..4738    -  polyA_signal   bGH poly(A) signal (fragment): bovine growth hormone polyadenylation signal
   4960..5548    +  rep_origin     ori: high-copy-number ColE1/pMB1/pBR322/pUC origin of replication
   5723..6026    +  enhancer       CMV enhancer: human cytomegalovirus immediate early enhancer
>Addgene plasmid #111056 | pCMV-dLight1.3b | depositor full sequence | sequence record 208861 | pCMV-dLight1.3b sequence 6026 bps
GTGATGCGGTTTTGGCAGTACATCAATGGGCGTGGATAGCGGTTTGACTCACGGGGATTTCCAAGTCTCC
ACCCCATTGACGTCAATGGGAGTTTGTTTTGGCACCAAAATCAACGGGACTTTCCAAAATGTCGTAACAA
CTCCGCCCCATTGACGCAAATGGGCGGTAGGCGTGTACGGTGGGAGGTCTATATAAGCAGAGCTGGTTTA
GTGAACCGTCAGATCCGCTAGCGCTACCGGACTCAGATCTCGAGCTCAAGCTTACCGGTGCGCGCCATGA
AGACGATCATCGCCCTGAGCTACATCTTCTGCCTGGTGTTCGCCGACTACAAGGACGATGATGACGCCAT
GAGGACTCTGAACACCTCTGCCATGGACGGGACTGGGCTGGTGGTGGAGAGGGACTTCTCTGTTCGTATC
CTCACTGCCTGTTTCCTGTCGCTGCTCATCCTGTCCACGCTCCTGGGGAACACGCTGGTCTGTGCTGCCG
TTATCAGGTTCCGACACCTGCGGTCCAAGGTGACCAACTTCTTTGTCATCTCCTTGGCTGTGTCAGATCT
CTTGGTGGCCGTCCTGGTCATGCCCTGGAAGGCAGTGGCTGAGATTGCTGGCTTCTGGCCCTTTGGGTCC
TTCTGTAACATCTGGGTGGCCTTTGACATCATGTGCTCCACTGCATCCATCCTCAACCTCTGTGTGATCA
GCGTGGACAGGTATTGGGCTATCTCCAGCCCTGCCCGGTATGAGAGAAAGATGACCCCCAAGGCAGCCTT
CATCCTGATCAGTGTGGCATGGACCTTGTCTGTACTCATCTCCTTCATCCCAGTGCAGCTCAGCTGGCAC
AAGGCAAAACCCACAAGCCCCTCTGATGGAAATGCCACTTCCCTGGCTGAGACCATAGACAACTGTGACT
CCAGCCTCAGCAGGACATATGCCATCTCATCCTCTGTAATCAGCTTTTACATCCCTGTGGCCATCATGAT
TGTCACCTACACCAGGATCTACAGGATTGCTCAGAAACAGCTGAGCTCACTCATTAACGTCTATATCAAG
GCCGACAAGCAGAAGAACGGCATCAAGGCGAACTTCAAGATCCGCCACAACATCGAGGACGGCGGCGTGC
AGCTCGCCTACCACTACCAGCAGAACACCCCCATCGGCGACGGCCCCGTGCTGCTGCCCGACAACCACTA
CCTGAGCGTGCAGTCCAAACTTTCGAAAGACCCCAACGAGAAGCGCGATCACATGGTCCTGCTGGAGTTC
GTGACCGCCGCCGGGATCACTCTCGGCATGGACGAGCTGTACAAGGGCGGTACCGGAGGGAGCATGGTGA
GCAAGGGCGAGGAGCTGTTCACCGGGGTGGTGCCCATCCTGGTCGAGCTGGACGGCGACGTAAACGGCCA
CAAGTTCAGCGTGTCCGGCGAGGGTGAGGGCGATGCCACCTACGGCAAGCTGACCCTGAAGTTCATCTGC
ACCACCGGCAAGCTGCCCGTGCCCTGGCCCACCCTCGTGACCACCCTGACCTACGGCGTGCAGTGCTTCA
GCCGCTACCCCGACCACATGAAGCAGCACGACTTCTTCAAGTCCGCCATGCCCGAAGGCTACATCCAGGA
GCGCACCATCTTCTTCAAGGACGACGGCAACTACAAGACCCGCGCCGAGGTGAAGTTCGAGGGCGACACC
CTGGTGAACCGCATCGAGCTGAAGGGCATCGACTTCAAGGAGGACGGCAACATCCTGGGGCACAAGCTGG
AGTACAACAATCATGACCAACTGAAAAGAGAAACTAAAGTCCTGAAGACTCTGTCGGTGATCATGGGTGT
GTTTGTGTGCTGTTGGCTACCTTTCTTCATCTTGAACTGCATTTTGCCCTTCTGTGGGTCTGGGGAGACG
CAGCCCTTCTGCATTGATTCCAACACCTTTGACGTGTTTGTGTGGTTTGGGTGGGCTAATTCATCCTTGA
ACCCCATCATTTATGCCTTTAATGCTGATTTTCGGAAGGCATTTTCAACCCTCTTAGGATGCTACAGACT
TTGCCCTGCGACGAATAATGCCATAGAGACGGTGAGTATCAATAACAATGGGGCCGCGATGTTTTCCAGC
CATCATGAGCCACGAGGCTCCATCTCCAAGGAGTGCAATCTGGTTTACCTGATCCCACATGCTGTGGGCT
CCTCTGAGGACCTGAAAAAGGAGGAGGCAGCTGGCATCGCCAGACCCTTGGAGAAGCTGTCCCCAGCCCT
ATCGGTCATATTGGACTATGACACTGACGTCTCTCTGGAGAAGATCCAACCCATCACACAAAACGGTCAG
CACCCAACCTGATGTACAGCGGCCGCGACTCTAGATCATAATCAGCCATACCACATTTGTAGAGGTTTTA
CTTGCTTTAAAAAACCTCCCACACCTCCCCCTGAACCTGAAACATAAAATGAATGCAATTGTTGTTGTTA
ACTTGTTTATTGCAGCTTATAATGGTTACAAATAAAGCAATAGCATCACAAATTTCACAAATAAAGCATT
TTTTTCACTGCATTCTAGTTGTGGTTTGTCCAAACTCATCAATGTATCTTAAGGCGTAAATTGTAAGCGT
TAATATTTTGTTAAAATTCGCGTTAAATTTTTGTTAAATCAGCTCATTTTTTAACCAATAGGCCGAAATC
GGCAAAATCCCTTATAAATCAAAAGAATAGACCGAGATAGGGT
[37 nt withheld, positions 2704-2740]
AAAGAACGTGGACTCCAACGTCAAAGG
[49 nt withheld, positions 2768-2816]
T
[91 nt withheld, positions 2818-2908]
G
[124 nt withheld, positions 2910-3033]
CAGGTGGCACTTTTCGGGGAAATGTGCGCGGAACCCCTATTTGTTTATTTTTCTAAATACATTCAAATAT
GTATCCGCTCATGAGACAATAACCCTGATAAATGCTTCAATAATATTGAAAAAGGAAGAGTCCTGAGGCG
GAAAGAACCAGCTGTGGAATGTGTGTCAGTTAGGGTGTGGAAAGTCCCCAGGCTCCCCAGCAGGCAGAAG
TATGCAAAGCATGCATCTCAATTAGTCAGCAACCAGGTGTGGAAAGTCCCCAGGCTCCCCAGCAGGCAGA
AGTATGCAAAGCATGCATCTCAATTAGTCAGCAACCATAGTCCCGCCCCTAACTCCGCCCATCCCGCCCC
TAACTCCGCCCAGTTCCGCCCATTCTCCGCCCCATGGCTGACTAATTTTTTTTATTTATGCAGAGGCCGA
GGCCGCCTCGGCCTCTGAGCTATTCCAGAAGTAGTGAGGAGGCTTTTTTGGAGGCCTAGGCTTTTGCAAA
GATCGATCAAGAGACAGGATGAGGATCGTTTCGCATGATTGAACAAGATGGATTGCACGCAGGTTCTCCG
GCCGCTTGGGTGGAGAGGCTATTCGGCTATGACTGGGCACAACAGACAATCGGCTGCTCTGATGCCGCCG
TGTTCCGGCTGTCAGCGCAGGGGCGCCCGGTTCTTTTTGTCAAGACCGACCTGTCCGGTGCCCTGAATGA
ACTGCAAGACGAGGCAGCGCGGCTATCGTGGCTGGCCACGACGGGCGTTCCTTGCGCAGCTGTGCTCGAC
GTTGTCACTGAAGCGGGAAGGGACTGGCTGCTATTGGGCGAAGTGCCGGGGCAGGATCTCCTGTCATCTC
ACCTTGCTCCTGCCGAGAAAGTATCCATCATGGCTGATGCAATGCGGCGGCTGCATACGCTTGATCCGGC
TACCTGCCCATTCGACCACCAAGCGAAACATCGCATCGAGCGAGCACGTACTCGGATGGAAGCCGGTCTT
GTCGATCAGGATGATCTGGACGAAGAGCATCAGGGGCTCGCGCCAGCCGAACTGTTCGCCAGGCTCAAGG
CGAGCATGCCCGACGGCGAGGATCTCGTCGTGACCCATGGCGATGCCTGCTTGCCGAATATCATGGTGGA
AAATGGCCGCTTTTCTGGATTCATCGACTGTGGCCGGCTGGGTGTGGCGGACCGCTATCAGGACATAGCG
TTGGCTACCCGTGATATTGCTGAAGAGCTTGGCGGCGAATGGGCTGACCGCTTCCTCGTGCTTTACGGTA
TCGCCGCTCCCGATTCGCAGCGCATCGCCTTCTATCGCCTTCTTGACGAGTTCTTCTGAGCGGGACTCTG
GGGTTCGAAATGACCGACCAAGCGACGCCCAACCTGCCATCACGAGATTTCGATTCCACCGCCGCCTTCT
ATGAAAGGTTGGGCTTCGGAATCGTTTTCCGGGACGCCGGCTGGATGATCCTCCAGCGCGGGGATCTCAT
GCTGGAGTTCTTCGCCCACCCTAGGGGGAGGCTAACTGAAACACGGAAGGAGACAATACCGGAAGGAACC
CGCGCTATGACGGCAATAAAAAGACAGAATAAAACGCACGGTGTTGGGTCGTTTGTTCATAAACGCGGGG
TTCGGTCCCAGGGCTGGCACTCTGTCGATACCCCACCGAGACCCCATTGGGGCCAATACGCCCGCGTTTC
TTCCTTTTCCCCACCCCACCCCCCAAGTTCGGGTGAAGGCCCAGGGCTCGCAGCCAACGTCGGGGCGGCA
GGCCCTGCCATAGCCTCAGGTTACTCATATATACTTTAGATTGATTTAAAACTTCATTTTTAATTTAAAA
GGATCTAGGTGAAGATCCTTTTTGATAATCTCATGACCAAAATCCCTTAACGTGAGTTTTCGTTCCACTG
AGCGTCAGACCCCGTAGAAAAGATCAAAGGATCTTCTTGAGATCCTTTTTTTCTGCGCGTAATCTGCTGC
TTGCAAACAAAAAAACCACCGCTACCAGCGGTGGTTTGTTTGCCGGATCAAGAGCTACCAACTCTTTTTC
CGAAGGTAACTGGCTTCAGCAGAGCGCAGATACCAAATACTGTCCTTCTAGTGTAGCCGTAGTTAGGCCA
CCACTTCAAGAACTCTGTAGCACCGCCTACATACCTCGCTCTGCTAATCCTGTTACCAGTGGCTGCTGCC
AGTGGCGATAAGTCGTGTCTTACCGGGTTGGACTCAAGACGATAGTTACCGGATAAGGCGCAGCGGTCGG
GCTGAACGGGGGGTTCGTGCACACAGCCCAGCTTGGAGCGAACGACCTACACCGAACTGAGATACCTACA
GCGTGAGCTATGAGAAAGCGCCACGCTTCCCGAAGGGAGAAAGGCGGACAGGTATCCGGTAAGCGGCAGG
GTCGGAACAGGAGAGCGCACGAGGGAGCTTCCAGGGGGAAACGCCTGGTATCTTTATAGTCCTGTCGGGT
TTCGCCACCTCTGACTTGAGCGTCGATTTTTGTGATGCTCGTCAGGGGGGCGGAGCCTATGGAAAAACGC
CAGCAACGCGGCCTTTTTACGGTTCCTGGCCTTTTGCTGGCCTTTTGCTCACATGTTCTTTCCTGCGTTA
TCCCCTGATTCTGTGGATAACCGTATTACCGCCATGCATTAGTTATTAATAGTAATCAATTACGGGGTCA
TTAGTTCATAGCCCATATATGGAGTTCCGCGTTACATAACTTACGGTAAATGGCCCGCCTGGCTGACCGC
CCAACGACCCCCGCCCATTGACGTCAATAATGACGTATGTTCCCATAGTAACGCCAATAGGGACTTTCCA
TTGACGTCAATGGGTGGAGTATTTACGGTAAACTGCCCACTTGGCAGTACATCAAGTGTATCATATGCCA
AGTACGCCCCCTATTGACGTCAATGACGGTAAATGGCCCGCCTGGCATTATGCCCAGTACATGACCTTAT
GGGACTTTCCTACTTGGCAGTACATCTACGTATTAGTCATCGCTATTACCATG
