Features (pLannotate 1.2.2; 18 found; start..end, strand, type, name):
     73..90      -  promoter       CMV promoter (fragment): human cytomegalovirus (CMV) immediate early promoter
    153..204     +  promoter       CMVd2 promoter: truncated human cytomegalovirus (CMV) immediate early promoter that yields moderately reduced expression relative to the full-length promoter
    227..263     +  misc_feature   MCS (fragment): multiple cloning site
    325..345     +  CDS            3xFLAG (fragment): three tandem FLAG® epitope tags
    469..1005    +  CDS            DRD1: DRD1_RABIT - Protein inferred from homology: Swiss-Prot protein existence level 3. Dopamine receptor whose activity is mediated by G proteins which activate adenylyl cyclase. From Oryctolagus cuniculus (Rabbit).
   1024..1758    +  CDS            cEGFP: cEGFP is a basic (constitutively fluorescent) green fluorescent protein published in 2008, derived from Aequorea victoria.
   1774..2001    +  CDS            Taar4 (fragment): TAAR4_MOUSE - Also known as Gm226. Experimental evidence at transcript level: Swiss-Prot protein existence level 2. Olfactory receptor specific for 2-phenylethylamine, a trace amine present at high concentration in the urine of carnivore species, playing a key role in fear and avoidance responses. 2-phenylethylamine acts as a kairomone in the chemical detection of carnivore odor and triggers fear in mice. This receptor is probably mediated by the G(s)- class of G-proteins which activate adenylate cyclase. From Mus musculus (Mouse).
   2344..2427    +  CDS            large T antigen (fragment): large T antigen from SV40 (simian virus 40)
   2450..2571    +  polyA_signal   SV40 poly(A) signal: SV40 polyadenylation signal
   2578..3032    -  rep_origin     f1 ori (sequence partly withheld): f1 bacteriophage origin of replication; arrow indicates direction of (+) strand synthesis
   3059..3163    +  promoter       AmpR promoter: bla
   3165..3522    +  promoter       SV40 promoter: SV40 enhancer and early promoter
   3557..4351    +  CDS            NeoR/KanR: aminoglycoside phosphotransferase from Tn5; aph(3')-II (or nptII); confers resistance to neomycin, kanamycin, and G418 (Geneticin®)
   4372..4524    +  CDS            ble (fragment): BLE_KLEPN - Experimental evidence at protein level: Swiss-Prot protein existence level 1. Binding protein with a strong affinity to the bleomycin family of antibiotics. Binds to CL990; an antimitotic-antibiotic compound. From Klebsiella pneumoniae.
   4583..4630    +  polyA_signal   HSV TK poly(A) signal: herpes simplex virus thymidine kinase polyadenylation signal (Cole and Stacy, 1985)
   4721..4737    -  polyA_signal   bGH poly(A) signal (fragment): bovine growth hormone polyadenylation signal
   4959..5547    +  rep_origin     ori: high-copy-number ColE1/pMB1/pBR322/pUC origin of replication
   5722..6025    +  enhancer       CMV enhancer: human cytomegalovirus immediate early enhancer
>Addgene plasmid #111056 | pCMV-dLight1.3b | addgene full sequence | sequence record 215082 | Addgene NGS Result
GTGATGCGGTTTTGGCAGTACATCAATGGGCGTGGATAGTGGTTTGACTCACGGGGATTTCCAAGTCTCC
ACCCCATTGACGTCAATGGGAGTTTGTTTTGGCACCAAAATCAACGGGACTTTCCAAAATGTCGTAACAA
CTCCGCCCCATTGACGCAAATGGGCGGTAGGCGTGTACGGTGGGAGGTCTATATAAGCAGAGCTGGTTTA
GTGAACCGTCAGATCCGCTAGCGCTACCGGACTCAGATCTCGAGCTCAAGCTTACCGGTGCGCGCCATGA
AGACGATCATCGCCCTGAGCTACATCTTCTGCCTGGTGTTCGCCGACTACAAGGACGATGATGACGCCAT
GAGGACTCTGAACACCTCTGCCATGGACGGGACTGGGCTGGTGGTGGAGAGGGACTTCTCTGTTCGTATC
CTCACTGCCTGTTTCCTGTCGCTGCTCATCCTGTCCACGCTCCTGGGGAACACGCTGGTCTGTGCTGCCG
TTATCAGGTTCCGACACCTGCGGTCCAAGGTGACCAACTTCTTTGTCATCTCCTTGGCTGTGTCAGATCT
CTTGGTGGCCGTCCTGGTCATGCCCTGGAAGGCAGTGGCTGAGATTGCTGGCTTCTGGCCCTTTGGGTCC
TTCTGTAACATCTGGGTGGCCTTTGACATCATGTGCTCCACTGCATCCATCCTCAACCTCTGTGTGATCA
GCGTGGACAGGTATTGGGCTATCTCCAGCCCTGCCCGGTATGAGAGAAAGATGACCCCCAAGGCAGCCTT
CATCCTGATCAGTGTGGCATGGACCTTGTCTGTACTCATCTCCTTCATCCCAGTGCAGCTCAGCTGGCAC
AAGGCAAAACCCACAAGCCCCTCTGATGGAAATGCCACTTCCCTGGCTGAGACCATAGACAACTGTGACT
CCAGCCTCAGCAGGACATATGCCATCTCATCCTCTGTAATCAGCTTTTACATCCCTGTGGCCATCATGAT
TGTCACCTACACCAGGATCTACAGGATTGCTCAGAAACAGCTGAGCTCACTCATTAACGTCTATATCAAG
GCCGACAAGCAGAAGAACGGCATCAAGGCGAACTTCAAGATCCGCCACAACATCGAGGACGGCGGCGTGC
AGCTCGCCTACCACTACCAGCAGAACACCCCCATCGGCGACGGCCCCGTGCTGCTGCCCGACAACCACTA
CCTGAGCGTGCAGTCCAAACTTTCGAAAGACCCCAACGAGAAGCGCGATCACATGGTCCTGCTGGAGTTC
GTGACCGCCGCCGGGATCACTCTCGGCATGGACGAGCTGTACAAGGGCGGTACCGGAGGGAGCATGGTGA
GCAAGGGCGAGGAGCTGTTCACCGGGGTGGTGCCCATCCTGGTCGAGCTGGACGGCGACGTAAACGGCCA
CAAGTTCAGCGTGTCCGGCGAGGGTGAGGGCGATGCCACCTACGGCAAGCTGACCCTGAAGTTCATCTGC
ACCACCGGCAAGCTGCCCGTGCCCTGGCCCACCCTCGTGACCACCCTGACCTACGGCGTGCAGTGCTTCA
GCCGCTACCCCGACCACATGAAGCAGCACGACTTCTTCAAGTCCGCCATGCCCGAAGGCTACATCCAGGA
GCGCACCATCTTCTTCAAGGACGACGGCAACTACAAGACCCGCGCCGAGGTGAAGTTCGAGGGCGACACC
CTGGTGAACCGCATCGAGCTGAAGGGCATCGACTTCAAGGAGGACGGCAACATCCTGGGGCACAAGCTGG
AGTACAACAATCATGACCAACTGAAAAGAGAAACTAAAGTCCTGAAGACTCTGTCGGTGATCATGGGTGT
GTTTGTGTGCTGTTGGCTACCTTTCTTCATCTTGAACTGCATTTTGCCCTTCTGTGGGTCTGGGGAGACG
CAGCCCTTCTGCATTGATTCCAACACCTTTGACGTGTTTGTGTGGTTTGGGTGGGCTAATTCATCCTTGA
ACCCCATCATTTATGCCTTTAATGCTGATTTTCGGAAGGCATTTTCAACCCTCTTAGGATGCTACAGACT
TTGCCCTGCGACGAATAATGCCATAGAGACGGTGAGTATCAATAACAATGGGGCCGCGATGTTTTCCAGC
CATCATGAGCCACGAGGCTCCATCTCCAAGGAGTGCAATCTGGTTTACCTGATCCCACATGCTGTGGGCT
CCTCTGAGGACCTGAAAAAGGAGGAGGCAGCTGGCATCGCCAGACCCTTGGAGAAGCTGTCCCCAGCCCT
ATCGGTCATATTGGACTATGACACTGACGTCTCTCTGGAGAAGATCCAACCCATCACACAAAACGGTCAG
CACCCAACCTGATGTACAGCGGCCGCGACTCTAGATCATAATCAGCCATACCACATTTGTAGAGGTTTTA
CTTGCTTTAAAAAACCTCCCACACCTCCCCCTGAACCTGAAACATAAAATGAATGCAATTGTTGTTGTTA
ACTTGTTTATTGCAGCTTATAATGGTTACAAATAAAGCAATAGCATCACAAATTTCACAAATAAAGCATT
TTTTTCACTGCATTCTAGTTGTGGTTTGTCCAAACTCATCAATGTATCTTAAGGCGTAAATTGTAAGCGT
TAATATTTTGTTAAAATTCGCGTTAAATTTTTGTTAAATCAGCTCATTTTTTAACCAATAGGCCGAAATC
GGCAAAATCCCTTATAAATCAAAAGAATAGACCGAGATAGGGT
[37 nt withheld, positions 2704-2740]
AAAGAACGTGGACTCCAACGTCAAAGGGCGAAAAACCGTCTATCAGGGCGATGGCCACTACGTGAACCAT
CACCCT
[91 nt withheld, positions 2817-2907]
G
[124 nt withheld, positions 2909-3032]
CAGGTGGCACTTTTCGGGGAAATGTGCGCGGAACCCCTATTTGTTTATTTTTCTAAATACATTCAAATAT
GTATCCGCTCATGAGACAATAACCCTGATAAATGCTTCAATAATATTGAAAAAGGAAGAGTCCTGAGGCG
GAAAGAACCAGCTGTGGAATGTGTGTCAGTTAGGGTGTGGAAAGTCCCCAGGCTCCCCAGCAGGCAGAAG
TATGCAAAGCATGCATCTCAATTAGTCAGCAACCAGGTGTGGAAAGTCCCCAGGCTCCCCAGCAGGCAGA
AGTATGCAAAGCATGCATCTCAATTAGTCAGCAACCATAGTCCCGCCCCTAACTCCGCCCATCCCGCCCC
TAACTCCGCCCAGTTCCGCCCATTCTCCGCCCCATGGCTGACTAATTTTTTTTATTTATGCAGAGGCCGA
GGCCGCCTCGGCCTCTGAGCTATTCCAGAAGTAGTGAGGAGGCTTTTTTGGAGGCCTAGGCTTTTGCAAA
GATCGATCAAGAGACAGGATGAGGATCGTTTCGCATGATTGAACAAGATGGATTGCACGCAGGTTCTCCG
GCCGCTTGGGTGGAGAGGCTATTCGGCTATGACTGGGCACAACAGACAATCGGCTGCTCTGATGCCGCCG
TGTTCCGGCTGTCAGCGCAGGGGCGCCCGGTTCTTTTTGTCAAGACCGACCTGTCCGGTGCCCTGAATGA
ACTGCAAGACGAGGCAGCGCGGCTATCGTGGCTGGCCACGACGGGCGTTCCTTGCGCAGCTGTGCTCGAC
GTTGTCACTGAAGCGGGAAGGGACTGGCTGCTATTGGGCGAAGTGCCGGGGCAGGATCTCCTGTCATCTC
ACCTTGCTCCTGCCGAGAAAGTATCCATCATGGCTGATGCAATGCGGCGGCTGCATACGCTTGATCCGGC
TACCTGCCCATTCGACCACCAAGCGAAACATCGCATCGAGCGAGCACGTACTCGGATGGAAGCCGGTCTT
GTCGATCAGGATGATCTGGACGAAGAGCATCAGGGGCTCGCGCCAGCCGAACTGTTCGCCAGGCTCAAGG
CGAGCATGCCCGACGGCGAGGATCTCGTCGTGACCCATGGCGATGCCTGCTTGCCGAATATCATGGTGGA
AAATGGCCGCTTTTCTGGATTCATCGACTGTGGCCGGCTGGGTGTGGCGGACCGCTATCAGGACATAGCG
TTGGCTACCCGTGATATTGCTGAAGAGCTTGGCGGCGAATGGGCTGACCGCTTCCTCGTGCTTTACGGTA
TCGCCGCTCCCGATTCGCAGCGCATCGCCTTCTATCGCCTTCTTGACGAGTTCTTCTGAGCGGGACTCTG
GGGTTCGAAATGACCGACCAAGCGACGCCCAACCTGCCATCACGAGATTTCGATTCCACCGCCGCCTTCT
ATGAAAGGTTGGGCTTCGGAATCGTTTTCCGGGACGCCGGCTGGATGATCCTCCAGCGCGGGGATCTCAT
GCTGGAGTTCTTCGCCCACCCTAGGGGGAGGCTAACTGAAACACGGAAGGAGACAATACCGGAAGGAACC
CGCGCTATGACGGCAATAAAAAGACAGAATAAAACGCACGGTGTTGGGTCGTTTGTTCATAAACGCGGGG
TTCGGTCCCAGGGCTGGCACTCTGTCGATACCCCACCGAGACCCCATTGGGGCCAATACGCCCGCGTTTC
TTCCTTTTCCCCACCCCACCCCCCAAGTTCGGGTGAAGGCCCAGGGCTCGCAGCCAACGTCGGGGCGGCA
GGCCCTGCCATAGCCTCAGGTTACTCATATATACTTTAGATTGATTTAAAACTTCATTTTTAATTTAAAA
GGATCTAGGTGAAGATCCTTTTTGATAATCTCATGACCAAAATCCCTTAACGTGAGTTTTCGTTCCACTG
AGCGTCAGACCCCGTAGAAAAGATCAAAGGATCTTCTTGAGATCCTTTTTTTCTGCGCGTAATCTGCTGC
TTGCAAACAAAAAAACCACCGCTACCAGCGGTGGTTTGTTTGCCGGATCAAGAGCTACCAACTCTTTTTC
CGAAGGTAACTGGCTTCAGCAGAGCGCAGATACCAAATACTGTTCTTCTAGTGTAGCCGTAGTTAGGCCA
CCACTTCAAGAACTCTGTAGCACCGCCTACATACCTCGCTCTGCTAATCCTGTTACCAGTGGCTGCTGCC
AGTGGCGATAAGTCGTGTCTTACCGGGTTGGACTCAAGACGATAGTTACCGGATAAGGCGCAGCGGTCGG
GCTGAACGGGGGGTTCGTGCACACAGCCCAGCTTGGAGCGAACGACCTACACCGAACTGAGATACCTACA
GCGTGAGCTATGAGAAAGCGCCACGCTTCCCGAAGGGAGAAAGGCGGACAGGTATCCGGTAAGCGGCAGG
GTCGGAACAGGAGAGCGCACGAGGGAGCTTCCAGGGGGAAACGCCTGGTATCTTTATAGTCCTGTCGGGT
TTCGCCACCTCTGACTTGAGCGTCGATTTTTGTGATGCTCGTCAGGGGGGCGGAGCCTATGGAAAAACGC
CAGCAACGCGGCCTTTTTACGGTTCCTGGCCTTTTGCTGGCCTTTTGCTCACATGTTCTTTCCTGCGTTA
TCCCCTGATTCTGTGGATAACCGTATTACCGCCATGCATTAGTTATTAATAGTAATCAATTACGGGGTCA
TTAGTTCATAGCCCATATATGGAGTTCCGCGTTACATAACTTACGGTAAATGGCCCGCCTGGCTGACCGC
CCAACGACCCCCGCCCATTGACGTCAATAATGACGTATGTTCCCATAGTAACGCCAATAGGGACTTTCCA
TTGACGTCAATGGGTGGAGTATTTACGGTAAACTGCCCACTTGGCAGTACATCAAGTGTATCATATGCCA
AGTACGCCCCCTATTGACGTCAATGACGGTAAATGGCCCGCCTGGCATTATGCCCAGTACATGACCTTAT
GGGACTTTCCTACTTGGCAGTACATCTACGTATTAGTCATCGCTATTACCATG
